Addgene plasmid #48237: pAC5-dual-dCas9VP48-sgTetO
Purpose: Dual expression construct expressing both dCas9VP48 and sgTetO from separate promoters
Depositing lab: Rudolf Jaenisch. Depositing organization: Whitehead Institute for Biomedical Research. Publication: Multiplexed activation of endogenous genes by CRISPR-on, an RNA-guided transcriptional activator system. Cheng AW, Wang H, Yang H, Shi L, Katz Y, Theunissen TW, Rangarajan S, Shivalila CS, Dadon DB, Jaenisch R. Cell Res. 2013 Aug 27. doi: 10.1038/cr.2013.122. PubMed 23979020.
Backbone
  Vector backbone: pAC2-dual-dCas9VP48-sgExpression (Addgene #48236)
  Vector type: Mammalian Expression, CRISPR
Growth in bacteria
  Bacterial resistance: Ampicillin, 100 μg/mL
  Growth temperature: 37°C
  Growth strain: DH5alpha
  Copy number: Unknown
Gene/Insert
  Gene/Insert name: dCas9VP48 and sgTetO
  Species: Synthetic
  Mutation: D10A H840A (catalytically inactive)
  Tag / fusion protein: HA-tag (N terminal on insert); VP48 (C terminal on insert)
  Cloning method: Restriction Enzyme; 5′ cloning site BbsI (destroyed during cloning); 3′ cloning site BbsI (destroyed during cloning)
  Sequencing primers: 5′ pLKO5':GACTATCATATGCTTACCGT
Terms and licenses: Academic/Nonprofit Terms; Industry Terms: Not Available to Industry
Depositor comments: For more information including protocols and updates, please go to http://www.crispr-on.org
How to cite: pAC5-dual-dCas9VP48-sgTetO was a gift from Rudolf Jaenisch (Addgene plasmid # 48237 ; http://n2t.net/addgene:48237 ; RRID:Addgene_48237)
