[The description below was written by a language model from this plasmid's Addgene catalogue record and the feature table of its GenBank file.]
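Description:
pAC5-dual-dCas9VP48-sgTetO is an 8,567 bp circular mammalian expression plasmid from the CRISPR-on RNA-guided transcriptional activator system, carrying both the activator protein and a guide RNA on one molecule under separate promoters. It derives from the pAC2-dual-dCas9VP48-sgExpression backbone, into which the TetO-targeting spacer was inserted between two BbsI sites that were destroyed during cloning. In bacteria it is maintained by a high-copy ColE1/pUC-type origin and selected with ampicillin through the bla gene. An f1 phage origin is also present. The catalogue lists copy number as unknown, and no mammalian selection marker or reporter is annotated.

The guide cassette consists of the human U6 RNA polymerase III promoter followed by the spacer position and the Streptococcus pyogenes gRNA scaffold, producing sgTetO. The name implies that this guide targets tet operator sequences, although the record does not describe the target further. The protein cassette is driven by a hybrid promoter made of a CMV enhancer, the chicken beta-actin promoter and a hybrid CBA/MVM intron, and it ends in a bovine growth hormone polyadenylation signal. It encodes an N-terminal HA epitope tag, an SV40 nuclear localization signal, dCas9 carrying the D10A and H840A mutations that abolish nuclease activity, a second SV40 NLS, and a C-terminal VP48 domain, which is three tandem repeats of the minimal VP16 activation domain. Guided by sgTetO, this fusion binds DNA without cutting it and recruits transcriptional machinery to activate nearby genes. An AAV2 ITR is annotated only downstream of the poly(A) signal, so it appears to be a backbone remnant rather than part of a packageable AAV genome.
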