LOCUS       Exported 8567 bp ds-DNA circular SYN 12-MAY-2021
DEFINITION  Dual expression construct expressing both dCas9VP48 and sgTetO from
            separate promoters.
ACCESSION   .
VERSION     .
KEYWORDS    pAC5-dual-dCas9VP48-sgTetO
SOURCE      synthetic DNA construct
  ORGANISM  synthetic DNA construct
REFERENCE   1 (bases 1 to 8567)
  AUTHORS   Cheng AW, Wang H, Yang H, Shi L, Katz Y, Theunissen TW, Rangarajan
            S, Shivalila CS, Dadon DB, Jaenisch R
  TITLE     Multiplexed activation of endogenous genes by CRISPR-on, an
            RNA-guided transcriptional activator system.
  JOURNAL   Cell Res. 2013 Aug 27. doi: 10.1038/cr.2013.122.
  PUBMED    23979020
REFERENCE   2 (bases 1 to 8567)
  AUTHORS   .
  TITLE     Direct Submission
  JOURNAL   Exported May 12, 2021 from SnapGene Server 1.1.58
            http://www.snapgene.com
FEATURES             Location/Qualifiers
     source          1..8567
                     /organism="synthetic DNA construct"
                     /mol_type="other DNA"
     promoter        1..241
                     /label=U6 promoter
                     /note="RNA polymerase III promoter for human U6 snRNA"
     primer_bind     1..21
                     /label=hU6-F
                     /note="Human U6 promoter, forward primer"
     primer_bind     172..191
                     /label=LKO.1 5'
                     /note="Human U6 promoter, forward primer"
     misc_RNA        270..345
                     /label=gRNA scaffold
                     /note="guide RNA scaffold for the Streptococcus pyogenes
                     CRISPR/Cas9 system"
     enhancer        442..727
                     /label=CMV enhancer
                     /note="human cytomegalovirus immediate early enhancer;
                     contains an 18-bp deletion relative to the standard CMV
                     enhancer"
     promoter        729..1006
                     /label=chicken beta-actin promoter
     intron          1007..1235
                     /label=hybrid intron
                     /note="hybrid between chicken beta-actin (CBA) and minute
                     virus of mice (MMV) introns (Gray et al., 2011)"
     CDS             1256..1282
                     /codon_start=1
                     /product="HA (human influenza hemagglutinin) epitope tag"
                     /label=HA
                     /translation="YPYDVPDYA"
     CDS             1286..1306
                     /codon_start=1
                     /product="nuclear localization signal of SV40 (simian virus
                     40) large T antigen"
                     /label=SV40 NLS
                     /translation="PKKKRKV"
     CDS             1316..5416
                     /codon_start=1
                     /product="catalytically dead mutant of the Cas9
                     endonuclease from the Streptococcus pyogenes Type II
                     CRISPR/Cas system"
                     /label=dCas9
                     /note="RNA-guided DNA-binding protein that lacks
                     endonuclease activity due to the D10A mutation in the RuvC
                     catalytic domain and the H840A mutation in the HNH
                     catalytic domain"
                     /translation="DKKYSIGLAIGTNSVGWAVITDEYKVPSKKFKVLGNTDRHSIKKN
                     LIGALLFDSGETAEATRLKRTARRRYTRRKNRICYLQEIFSNEMAKVDDSFFHRLEESF
                     LVEEDKKHERHPIFGNIVDEVAYHEKYPTIYHLRKKLVDSTDKADLRLIYLALAHMIKF
                     RGHFLIEGDLNPDNSDVDKLFIQLVQTYNQLFEENPINASGVDAKAILSARLSKSRRLE
                     NLIAQLPGEKKNGLFGNLIALSLGLTPNFKSNFDLAEDAKLQLSKDTYDDDLDNLLAQI
                     GDQYADLFLAAKNLSDAILLSDILRVNTEITKAPLSASMIKRYDEHHQDLTLLKALVRQ
                     QLPEKYKEIFFDQSKNGYAGYIDGGASQEEFYKFIKPILEKMDGTEELLVKLNREDLLR
                     KQRTFDNGSIPHQIHLGELHAILRRQEDFYPFLKDNREKIEKILTFRIPYYVGPLARGN
                     SRFAWMTRKSEETITPWNFEEVVDKGASAQSFIERMTNFDKNLPNEKVLPKHSLLYEYF
                     TVYNELTKVKYVTEGMRKPAFLSGEQKKAIVDLLFKTNRKVTVKQLKEDYFKKIECFDS
                     VEISGVEDRFNASLGTYHDLLKIIKDKDFLDNEENEDILEDIVLTLTLFEDREMIEERL
                     KTYAHLFDDKVMKQLKRRRYTGWGRLSRKLINGIRDKQSGKTILDFLKSDGFANRNFMQ
                     LIHDDSLTFKEDIQKAQVSGQGDSLHEHIANLAGSPAIKKGILQTVKVVDELVKVMGRH
                     KPENIVIEMARENQTTQKGQKNSRERMKRIEEGIKELGSQILKEHPVENTQLQNEKLYL
                     YYLQNGRDMYVDQELDINRLSDYDVDAIVPQSFLKDDSIDNKVLTRSDKNRGKSDNVPS
                     EEVVKKMKNYWRQLLNAKLITQRKFDNLTKAERGGLSELDKAGFIKRQLVETRQITKHV
                     AQILDSRMNTKYDENDKLIREVKVITLKSKLVSDFRKDFQFYKVREINNYHHAHDAYLN
                     AVVGTALIKKYPKLESEFVYGDYKVYDVRKMIAKSEQEIGKATAKYFFYSNIMNFFKTE
                     ITLANGEIRKRPLIETNGETGEIVWDKGRDFATVRKVLSMPQVNIVKKTEVQTGGFSKE
                     SILPKRNSDKLIARKKDWDPKKYGGFDSPTVAYSVLVVAKVEKGKSKKLKSVKELLGIT
                     IMERSSFEKNPIDFLEAKGYKEVKKDLIIKLPKYSLFELENGRKRMLASAGELQKGNEL
                     ALPSKYVNFLYLASHYEKLKGSPEDNEQKQLFVEQHKHYLDEIIEQISEFSKRVILADA
                     NLDKVLSAYNKHRDKPIREQAENIIHLFTLTNLGAPAAFKYFDTTIDRKRYTSTKEVLD
                     ATLIHQSITGLYETRIDLSQLGGD"
     CDS             5420..5440
                     /codon_start=1
                     /product="nuclear localization signal of SV40 (simian virus
                     40) large T antigen"
                     /label=SV40 NLS
                     /translation="PKKKRKV"
     CDS             5459..5569
                     /codon_start=1
                     /product="3 tandem repeats of the minimal activation domain
                     of herpes simplex virus VP16 (Cheng et al., 2013)"
                     /label=VP48
                     /translation="DALDDFDLDMLPADALDDFDLDMLPADALDDFDLDML"
     primer_bind     complement(5608..5625)
                     /label=BGH-rev
                     /note="Bovine growth hormone terminator, reverse primer.
                     Also called BGH reverse"
     polyA_signal    5614..5821
                     /label=bGH poly(A) signal
                     /note="bovine growth hormone polyadenylation signal"
     repeat_region   5830..5970
                     /label=AAV2 ITR
                     /note="inverted terminal repeat of adeno-associated virus
                     serotype 2"
     repeat_region   5830..5959
                     /label=AAV2 ITR
     rep_origin      6045..6500
                     /direction=RIGHT
                     /label=f1 ori
                     /note="f1 bacteriophage origin of replication; arrow
                     indicates direction of (+) strand synthesis"
     primer_bind     complement(6132..6151)
                     /label=F1ori-R
                     /note="F1 origin, reverse primer"
     primer_bind     6342..6363
                     /label=F1ori-F
                     /note="F1 origin, forward primer"
     primer_bind     complement(6517..6536)
                     /label=pRS-marker
                     /note="pRS vectors, use to sequence yeast selectable
                     marker"
     primer_bind     6636..6658
                     /label=pGEX 3'
                     /note="pGEX vectors, reverse primer"
     primer_bind     complement(6696..6714)
                     /label=pBRforEco
                     /note="pBR322 vectors, upsteam of EcoRI site, forward
                     primer"
     promoter        6782..6886
                     /gene="bla"
                     /label=AmpR promoter
     CDS             6887..7747
                     /codon_start=1
                     /gene="bla"
                     /product="beta-lactamase"
                     /label=AmpR
                     /note="confers resistance to ampicillin, carbenicillin, and
                     related antibiotics"
                     /translation="MSIQHFRVALIPFFAAFCLPVFAHPETLVKVKDAEDQLGARVGYI
                     ELDLNSGKILESFRPEERFPMMSTFKVLLCGAVLSRIDAGQEQLGRRIHYSQNDLVEYS
                     PVTEKHLTDGMTVRELCSAAITMSDNTAANLLLTTIGGPKELTAFLHNMGDHVTRLDRW
                     EPELNEAIPNDERDTTMPVAMATTLRKLLTGELLTLASRQQLIDWMEADKVAGPLLRSA
                     LPAGWFIADKSGAGERGSRGIIAALGPDGKPSRIVVIYTTGSQATMDERNRQIAEIGAS
                     LIKHW"
     primer_bind     complement(7105..7124)
                     /label=Amp-R
                     /note="Ampicillin resistance gene, reverse primer"
     rep_origin      7918..8506
                     /direction=RIGHT
                     /label=ori
                     /note="high-copy-number ColE1/pMB1/pBR322/pUC origin of
                     replication"
     primer_bind     8407..8426
                     /label=pBR322ori-F
                     /note="pBR322 origin, forward primer"
ORIGIN
        1 gagggcctat ttcccatgat tccttcatat ttgcatatac gatacaaggc tgttagagag
       61 ataattggaa ttaatttgac tgtaaacaca aagatattag tacaaaatac gtgacgtaga
      121 aagtaataat ttcttgggta gtttgcagtt ttaaaattat gttttaaaat ggactatcat
      181 atgcttaccg taacttgaaa gtatttcgat ttcttggctt tatatatctt gtggaaagga
      241 cgaaacaccg cttttctcta tcactgatag ttttagagct agaaatagca agttaaaata
      301 aggctagtcc gttatcaact tgaaaaagtg gcaccgagtc ggtgcttttt tgttttagag
      361 ctagaaatag caagttaaaa taaggctagt ccgtttttag cgcgtgcgcc aattctgcag
      421 acaaatggct ctagaggtac ccgttacata acttacggta aatggcccgc ctggctgacc
      481 gcccaacgac ccccgcccat tgacgtcaat agtaacgcca atagggactt tccattgacg
      541 tcaatgggtg gagtatttac ggtaaactgc ccacttggca gtacatcaag tgtatcatat
      601 gccaagtacg ccccctattg acgtcaatga cggtaaatgg cccgcctggc attgtgccca
      661 gtacatgacc ttatgggact ttcctacttg gcagtacatc tacgtattag tcatcgctat
      721 taccatggtc gaggtgagcc ccacgttctg cttcactctc cccatctccc ccccctcccc
      781 acccccaatt ttgtatttat ttatttttta attattttgt gcagcgatgg gggcgggggg
      841 gggggggggg cgcgcgccag gcggggcggg gcggggcgag gggcggggcg gggcgaggcg
      901 gagaggtgcg gcggcagcca atcagagcgg cgcgctccga aagtttcctt ttatggcgag
      961 gcggcggcgg cggcggccct ataaaaagcg aagcgcgcgg cgggcgggag tcgctgcgac
     1021 gctgccttcg ccccgtgccc cgctccgccg ccgcctcgcg ccgcccgccc cggctctgac
     1081 tgaccgcgtt actcccacag gtgagcgggc gggacggccc ttctcctccg ggctgtaatt
     1141 agctgagcaa gaggtaaggg tttaagggat ggttggttgg tggggtatta atgtttaatt
     1201 acctggagca cctgcctgaa atcacttttt ttcaggttgg accggtgcca ccatgtaccc
     1261 atacgatgtt ccagattacg cttcgccgaa gaaaaagcgc aaggtcgaag cgtccgacaa
     1321 gaagtacagc atcggcctgg ccatcggcac caactctgtg ggctgggccg tgatcaccga
     1381 cgagtacaag gtgcccagca agaaattcaa ggtgctgggc aacaccgacc ggcacagcat
     1441 caagaagaac ctgatcggag ccctgctgtt cgacagcggc gaaacagccg aggccacccg
     1501 gctgaagaga accgccagaa gaagatacac cagacggaag aaccggatct gctatctgca
     1561 agagatcttc agcaacgaga tggccaaggt ggacgacagc ttcttccaca gactggaaga
     1621 gtccttcctg gtggaagagg ataagaagca cgagcggcac cccatcttcg gcaacatcgt
     1681 ggacgaggtg gcctaccacg agaagtaccc caccatctac cacctgagaa agaaactggt
     1741 ggacagcacc gacaaggccg acctgcggct gatctatctg gccctggccc acatgatcaa
     1801 gttccggggc cacttcctga tcgagggcga cctgaacccc gacaacagcg acgtggacaa
     1861 gctgttcatc cagctggtgc agacctacaa ccagctgttc gaggaaaacc ccatcaacgc
     1921 cagcggcgtg gacgccaagg ccatcctgtc tgccagactg agcaagagca gacggctgga
     1981 aaatctgatc gcccagctgc ccggcgagaa gaagaatggc ctgttcggca acctgattgc
     2041 cctgagcctg ggcctgaccc ccaacttcaa gagcaacttc gacctggccg aggatgccaa
     2101 actgcagctg agcaaggaca cctacgacga cgacctggac aacctgctgg cccagatcgg
     2161 cgaccagtac gccgacctgt ttctggccgc caagaacctg tccgacgcca tcctgctgag
     2221 cgacatcctg agagtgaaca ccgagatcac caaggccccc ctgagcgcct ctatgatcaa
     2281 gagatacgac gagcaccacc aggacctgac cctgctgaaa gctctcgtgc ggcagcagct
     2341 gcctgagaag tacaaagaga ttttcttcga ccagagcaag aacggctacg ccggctacat
     2401 tgacggcgga gccagccagg aagagttcta caagttcatc aagcccatcc tggaaaagat
     2461 ggacggcacc gaggaactgc tcgtgaagct gaacagagag gacctgctgc ggaagcagcg
     2521 gaccttcgac aacggcagca tcccccacca gatccacctg ggagagctgc acgccattct
     2581 gcggcggcag gaagattttt acccattcct gaaggacaac cgggaaaaga tcgagaagat
     2641 cctgaccttc cgcatcccct actacgtggg ccctctggcc aggggaaaca gcagattcgc
     2701 ctggatgacc agaaagagcg aggaaaccat caccccctgg aacttcgagg aagtggtgga
     2761 caagggcgct tccgcccaga gcttcatcga gcggatgacc aacttcgata agaacctgcc
     2821 caacgagaag gtgctgccca agcacagcct gctgtacgag tacttcaccg tgtataacga
     2881 gctgaccaaa gtgaaatacg tgaccgaggg aatgagaaag cccgccttcc tgagcggcga
     2941 gcagaaaaag gccatcgtgg acctgctgtt caagaccaac cggaaagtga ccgtgaagca
     3001 gctgaaagag gactacttca agaaaatcga gtgcttcgac tccgtggaaa tctccggcgt
     3061 ggaagatcgg ttcaacgcct ccctgggcac ataccacgat ctgctgaaaa ttatcaagga
     3121 caaggacttc ctggacaatg aggaaaacga ggacattctg gaagatatcg tgctgaccct
     3181 gacactgttt gaggacagag agatgatcga ggaacggctg aaaacctatg cccacctgtt
     3241 cgacgacaaa gtgatgaagc agctgaagcg gcggagatac accggctggg gcaggctgag
     3301 ccggaagctg atcaacggca tccgggacaa gcagtccggc aagacaatcc tggatttcct
     3361 gaagtccgac ggcttcgcca acagaaactt catgcagctg atccacgacg acagcctgac
     3421 ctttaaagag gacatccaga aagcccaggt gtccggccag ggcgatagcc tgcacgagca
     3481 cattgccaat ctggccggca gccccgccat taagaagggc atcctgcaga cagtgaaggt
     3541 ggtggacgag ctcgtgaaag tgatgggccg gcacaagccc gagaacatcg tgatcgaaat
     3601 ggccagagag aaccagacca cccagaaggg acagaagaac agccgcgaga gaatgaagcg
     3661 gatcgaagag ggcatcaaag agctgggcag ccagatcctg aaagaacacc ccgtggaaaa
     3721 cacccagctg cagaacgaga agctgtacct gtactacctg cagaatgggc gggatatgta
     3781 cgtggaccag gaactggaca tcaaccggct gtccgactac gatgtggacg ccatcgtgcc
     3841 tcagagcttt ctgaaggacg actccatcga caacaaggtg ctgaccagaa gcgacaagaa
     3901 ccggggcaag agcgacaacg tgccctccga agaggtcgtg aagaagatga agaactactg
     3961 gcggcagctg ctgaacgcca agctgattac ccagagaaag ttcgacaatc tgaccaaggc
     4021 cgagagaggc ggcctgagcg aactggataa ggccggcttc atcaagagac agctggtgga
     4081 aacccggcag atcacaaagc acgtggcaca gatcctggac tcccggatga acactaagta
     4141 cgacgagaat gacaagctga tccgggaagt gaaagtgatc accctgaagt ccaagctggt
     4201 gtccgatttc cggaaggatt tccagtttta caaagtgcgc gagatcaaca actaccacca
     4261 cgcccacgac gcctacctga acgccgtcgt gggaaccgcc ctgatcaaaa agtaccctaa
     4321 gctggaaagc gagttcgtgt acggcgacta caaggtgtac gacgtgcgga agatgatcgc
     4381 caagagcgag caggaaatcg gcaaggctac cgccaagtac ttcttctaca gcaacatcat
     4441 gaactttttc aagaccgaga ttaccctggc caacggcgag atccggaagc ggcctctgat
     4501 cgagacaaac ggcgaaaccg gggagatcgt gtgggataag ggccgggatt ttgccaccgt
     4561 gcggaaagtg ctgagcatgc cccaagtgaa tatcgtgaaa aagaccgagg tgcagacagg
     4621 cggcttcagc aaagagtcta tcctgcccaa gaggaacagc gataagctga tcgccagaaa
     4681 gaaggactgg gaccctaaga agtacggcgg cttcgacagc cccaccgtgg cctattctgt
     4741 gctggtggtg gccaaagtgg aaaagggcaa gtccaagaaa ctgaagagtg tgaaagagct
     4801 gctggggatc accatcatgg aaagaagcag cttcgagaag aatcccatcg actttctgga
     4861 agccaagggc tacaaagaag tgaaaaagga cctgatcatc aagctgccta agtactccct
     4921 gttcgagctg gaaaacggcc ggaagagaat gctggcctct gccggcgaac tgcagaaggg
     4981 aaacgaactg gccctgccct ccaaatatgt gaacttcctg tacctggcca gccactatga
     5041 gaagctgaag ggctcccccg aggataatga gcagaaacag ctgtttgtgg aacagcacaa
     5101 gcactacctg gacgagatca tcgagcagat cagcgagttc tccaagagag tgatcctggc
     5161 cgacgctaat ctggacaaag tgctgtccgc ctacaacaag caccgggata agcccatcag
     5221 agagcaggcc gagaatatca tccacctgtt taccctgacc aatctgggag cccctgccgc
     5281 cttcaagtac tttgacacca ccatcgaccg gaagaggtac accagcacca aagaggtgct
     5341 ggacgccacc ctgatccacc agagcatcac cggcctgtac gagacacgga tcgacctgtc
     5401 tcagctggga ggcgacagcc ccaagaagaa gagaaaggtg gaggccagcg ggccggccga
     5461 cgcccttgac gattttgact tagacatgct cccagccgat gcccttgacg actttgacct
     5521 tgatatgctg cctgctgacg ctcttgacga ttttgacctt gacatgctcc ccgggtaaag
     5581 ggcgaattcc tagagctcgc tgatcagcct cgactgtgcc ttctagttgc cagccatctg
     5641 ttgtttgccc ctcccccgtg ccttccttga ccctggaagg tgccactccc actgtccttt
     5701 cctaataaaa tgaggaaatt gcatcgcatt gtctgagtag gtgtcattct attctggggg
     5761 gtggggtggg gcaggacagc aagggggagg attgggaaga gaatagcagg catgctgggg
     5821 agcggccgca ggaaccccta gtgatggagt tggccactcc ctctctgcgc gctcgctcgc
     5881 tcactgaggc cgggcgacca aaggtcgccc gacgcccggg ctttgcccgg gcggcctcag
     5941 tgagcgagcg agcgcgcagc tgcctgcagg ggcgcctgat gcggtatttt ctccttacgc
     6001 atctgtgcgg tatttcacac cgcatannnn nnnnnnnnnn nnnnnnnnnn nnnnnnnnnn
     6061 nnnnnnnnnn nnnnnnnnnn nnnnnnnnnn nnnnnnnnnn nnnnnnnnnn nnnnnnnnnn
     6121 nnnnnnnnnn nnnnnnnnnn nnnnnnnnnn nnnnnnnnnn nnnnnnnncn nnnnnnnnnn
     6181 nnnnnnnnnn nnnnnnnnnn nnnnnnnnnn nnnnnnnnnn nnnnnnnnnn nnnnnnnnnn
     6241 nnnnnnnnnn nnnnnnnnnn nnnnnnnnnn nnnnnnnnnn nnnnnnnnnn nnnnnnnnnn
     6301 nnnnnnnnnn cctttgacgt tggagtccac gttctttaat agtggactct tgttccaaac
     6361 tggaacaaca ctcaacccta tctcgggcta ttcttttgat ttataaggga ttttgccgat
     6421 ttcggcctat tggttaaaaa atgagctgat ttaacaaaaa tttaacgcga attttaacaa
     6481 aatattaacg tttacaattt tatggtgcac tctcagtaca atctgctctg atgccgcata
     6541 gttaagccag ccccgacacc cgccaacacc cgctgacgcg ccctgacggg cttgtctgct
     6601 cccggcatcc gcttacagac aagctgtgac cgtctccggg agctgcatgt gtcagaggtt
     6661 ttcaccgtca tcaccgaaac gcgcgagacg aaagggcctc gtgatacgcc tatttttata
     6721 ggttaatgtc atgataataa tggtttctta gacgtcaggt ggcacttttc ggggaaatgt
     6781 gcgcggaacc cctatttgtt tatttttcta aatacattca aatatgtatc cgctcatgag
     6841 acaataaccc tgataaatgc ttcaataata ttgaaaaagg aagagtatga gtattcaaca
     6901 tttccgtgtc gcccttattc ccttttttgc ggcattttgc cttcctgttt ttgctcaccc
     6961 agaaacgctg gtgaaagtaa aagatgctga agatcagttg ggtgcacgag tgggttacat
     7021 cgaactggat ctcaacagcg gtaagatcct tgagagtttt cgccccgaag aacgttttcc
     7081 aatgatgagc acttttaaag ttctgctatg tggcgcggta ttatcccgta ttgacgccgg
     7141 gcaagagcaa ctcggtcgcc gcatacacta ttctcagaat gacttggttg agtactcacc
     7201 agtcacagaa aagcatctta cggatggcat gacagtaaga gaattatgca gtgctgccat
     7261 aaccatgagt gataacactg cggccaactt acttctgaca acgatcggag gaccgaagga
     7321 gctaaccgct tttttgcaca acatggggga tcatgtaact cgccttgatc gttgggaacc
     7381 ggagctgaat gaagccatac caaacgacga gcgtgacacc acgatgcctg tagcaatggc
     7441 aacaacgttg cgcaaactat taactggcga actacttact ctagcttccc ggcaacaatt
     7501 aatagactgg atggaggcgg ataaagttgc aggaccactt ctgcgctcgg cccttccggc
     7561 tggctggttt attgctgata aatctggagc cggtgagcgt ggaagccgcg gtatcattgc
     7621 agcactgggg ccagatggta agccctcccg tatcgtagtt atctacacga cggggagtca
     7681 ggcaactatg gatgaacgaa atagacagat cgctgagata ggtgcctcac tgattaagca
     7741 ttggtaactg tcagaccaag tttactcata tatactttag attgatttaa aacttcattt
     7801 ttaatttaaa aggatctagg tgaagatcct ttttgataat ctcatgacca aaatccctta
     7861 acgtgagttt tcgttccact gagcgtcaga ccccgtagaa aagatcaaag gatcttcttg
     7921 agatcctttt tttctgcgcg taatctgctg cttgcaaaca aaaaaaccac cgctaccagc
     7981 ggtggtttgt ttgccggatc aagagctacc aactcttttt ccgaaggtaa ctggcttcag
     8041 cagagcgcag ataccaaata ctgtccttct agtgtagccg tagttaggcc accacttcaa
     8101 gaactctgta gcaccgccta catacctcgc tctgctaatc ctgttaccag tggctgctgc
     8161 cagtggcgat aagtcgtgtc ttaccgggtt ggactcaaga cgatagttac cggataaggc
     8221 gcagcggtcg ggctgaacgg ggggttcgtg cacacagccc agcttggagc gaacgaccta
     8281 caccgaactg agatacctac agcgtgagct atgagaaagc gccacgcttc ccgaagggag
     8341 aaaggcggac aggtatccgg taagcggcag ggtcggaaca ggagagcgca cgagggagct
     8401 tccaggggga aacgcctggt atctttatag tcctgtcggg tttcgccacc tctgacttga
     8461 gcgtcgattt ttgtgatgct cgtcaggggg gcggagccta tggaaaaacg ccagcaacgc
     8521 ggccttttta cggttcctgg ccttttgctg gccttttgct cacatgt
//
