>Addgene plasmid #48237 | pAC5-dual-dCas9VP48-sgTetO | addgene partial sequence | sequence record 71026 | pBR322ori-F 5'-GGGAAACGCCTGGTATCTTT-3'
TTGAGCGTCGATTTTTGTGATGCTCGTCAGGGGGGCGGAGCCTATGGAAAAACGCCAGCAACGCGGCCTT
TTTACGGTTCCTGGCCTTTTGCTGGCCTTTTGCTCACATGTGAGGGCCTATTTCCCATGATTCCTTCATA
TTTGCATATACGATACAAGGCTGTTAGAGAGATAATTGGAATTAATTTGACTGTAAACACAAAGATATTA
GTACAAAATACGTGACGTAGAAAGTAATAATTTCTTGGGTAGTTTGCAGTTTTAAAATTATGTTTTAAAA
TGGACTATCATATGCTTACCGTAACTTGAAAGTATTTCGATTTCTTGGCTTTATATATCTTGTGGAAAGG
ACGAAACACCGCTTTTCTCTATCACTGATAGTTTTAGAGCTAGAAATAGCAAGTTAAAATAAGGCTAGTC
CGTTATCAACTTGAAAAAGTGGCACCGAGTCGGTGCTTTTTTGTTTTAGAGCTAGAAATAGCAAGTTAAA
ATAAGGCTAGTCCGTTTTTAGCGCGTGCGCCAATTCTGCAGACAAATGGCTCTAGAGGTACCCGTTACAT
AACTTACGGTAAATGGCCCGCCTGGCTGACCGCCCAACGACCCCCGCCCATTGACGTCAATAGTAACGCC
AATAGGGACTTTCCATTGACGTCAATGGGTGGAGTATTTACGGTAAACTGCCCACTTGGCAGTACATCAA
GTGTATCATATGCCAAGTACGCCCCCTATTGACGTCAATGAC
