>Addgene plasmid #48237 | pAC5-dual-dCas9VP48-sgTetO | addgene partial sequence | sequence record 71027 | dCas9-R2 5'-GGGTTTCCACCAGCTGTCTC
GCCGCCTCTCTCGGCCTTGGTCAGATTGTCGAACTTTCTCTGGGTAATCAGCTTGGCGTTCAGCAGCTGC
CGCCAGTAGTTCTTCATCTTCTTCACGACCTCTTCGGAGGGCACGTTGTCGCTCTTGCCCCGGTTCTTGT
CGCTTCTGGTCAGCACCTTGTTGTCGATGGAGTCGTCCTTCAGAAAGCTCTGAGGCACGATGGCGTCCAC
ATCGTAGTCGGACAGCCGGTTGATGTCCAGTTCCTGGTCCACGTACATATCCCGCCCATTCTGCAGGTAG
TACAGGTACAGCTTCTCGTTCTGCAGCTGGGTGTTTTCCACGGGGTGTTCTTTCAGGATCTGGCTGCCCA
GCTCTTTGATGCCCTCTTCGATCCGCTTCATTCTCTCGCGGCTGTTCTTCTGTCCCTTCTGGGTGGTCTG
GTTCTCTCTGGCCATTTCGATCACGATGTTCTCGGGCTTGTGCCGGCCCATCACTTTCACGAGCTCGTCC
ACCACCTTCACTGTCTGCAGGATGCCCTTCTTAATGGCGGGGCTGCCGGCCAGATTGGCAATGTGCTCGT
GCAGGCTATCGCCCTGGCCGGACACCTGGGCTTTCTGGATGTCCTCTTTAAAGGTCAGGCTGTCGTCGTG
GATCAGCTGCATGAAGTTTCTGTTGGCGAAGCCGTCGGACTTCAGGAAATCCAGGATTGTCTTGCCGGAC
TGCTTGTCCCGGATGCCGTTGATCAGCTTCCGGCTCAGCCTGCCCCAGCCGGTGTATCTCCGCCGCTTCA
GCTGCTTCATCAC
