>Addgene plasmid #48237 | pAC5-dual-dCas9VP48-sgTetO | addgene partial sequence | sequence record 71028 | pCBhProF2 5'-agggtttaagggatggttgg
TCACTTTTTTTCAGGTTGGACCGGTGCCACCATGTACCCATACGATGTTCCAGATTACGCTTCGCCGAAG
AAAAAGCGCAAGGTCGAAGCGTCCGACAAGAAGTACAGCATCGGCCTGGCCATCGGCACCAACTCTGTGG
GCTGGGCCGTGATCACCGACGAGTACAAGGTGCCCAGCAAGAAATTCAAGGTGCTGGGCAACACCGACCG
GCACAGCATCAAGAAGAACCTGATCGGAGCCCTGCTGTTCGACAGCGGCGAAACAGCCGAGGCCACCCGG
CTGAAGAGAACCGCCAGAAGAAGATACACCAGACGGAAGAACCGGATCTGCTATCTGCAAGAGATCTTCA
GCAACGAGATGGCCAAGGTGGACGACAGCTTCTTCCACAGACTGGAAGAGTCCTTCCTGGTGGAAGAGGA
TAAGAAGCACGAGCGGCACCCCATCTTCGGCAACATCGTGGACGAGGTGGCCTACCACGAGAAGTACCCC
ACCATCTACCACCTGAGAAAGAAACTGGTGGACAGCACCGACAAGGCCGACCTGCGGCTGATCTATCTGG
CCCTGGCCCACATGATCAAGTTCCGGGGCCACTTCCTGATCGAGGGCGACCTGAACCCCGACAACAGCGA
CGTGGACAAGCTGTTCATCCAGCTGGTGCAGACCTACAACCAGCTGTTCGAGGAAAACCCCATCAACGCC
AGCGGCGTGGACGCCAAGGCCATCCTGTCTGCCAGACTGAGCAAGAGCAGACGGCTGGAAAATCTGATCG
CCCAGCTGCCCGGCGAGAAGAAGAATGG
