>Addgene plasmid #48237 | pAC5-dual-dCas9VP48-sgTetO | addgene partial sequence | sequence record 71029 | BGH-rev 5'-TAGAAGGCACAGTCGAGG-3'
TTACCCGGGGAGCATGTCAAGGTCAAAATCGTCAAGAGCGTCAGCAGGCAGCATATCAAGGTCAAAGTCG
TCAAGGGCATCGGCTGGGAGCATGTCTAAGTCAAAATCGTCAAGGGCGTCGGCCGGCCCGCTGGCCTCCA
CCTTTCTCTTCTTCTTGGGGCTGTCGCCTCCCAGCTGAGACAGGTCGATCCGTGTCTCGTACAGGCCGGT
GATGCTCTGGTGGATCAGGGTGGCGTCCAGCACCTCTTTGGTGCTGGTGTACCTCTTCCGGTCGATGGTG
GTGTCAAAGTACTTGAAGGCGGCAGGGGCTCCCAGATTGGTCAGGGTAAACAGGTGGATGATATTCTCGG
CCTGCTCTCTGATGGGCTTATCCCGGTGCTTGTTGTAGGCGGACAGCACTTTGTCCAGATTAGCGTCGGC
CAGGATCACTCTCTTGGAGAACTCGCTGATCTGCTCGATGATCTCGTCCAGGTAGTGCTTGTGCTGTTCC
ACAAACAGCTGTTTCTGCTCATTATCCTCGGGGGAGCCCTTCAGCTTCTCATAGTGGCTGGCCAGGTACA
GGAAGTTCACATATTTGGAGGGCAGGGCCAGTTCGTTTCCCTTCTGCAGTTCGCCGGCAGAGGCCAGCAT
TCTCTTCCGGCCGTTTTCCAGCTCGAACAGGGAGTACTTAGGCAGCTTGATGATCAGGTCCTTTTTCACT
TCTTTGTAGCCCTTGGCTTCCAGAAAGTCGATGGGATTCTTCTCGAAGCTGCTTCTTTCCATGATGGTGA
TCCCCAGCAGCTCTTTCACACTCTTCAGTTTCTTGGACTTGCCCTTTTCCACTTTGGCCACCACCAGCAC
AGAATAGGCCACGGTGGGGCTGTCGAAGCCGCCGTACTTCTTAGGGTCCCAGTCCTTCTTTCTGGCGATC
AGCTTATCGCTGTTCCTCTTGGGCAGGATAGACTCTTTGCTGAAGCCGCCTGTCTGCACCTCGGTCTTTT
TCACGATATTCACTTGGGGCATGCTCAGCACTTTCCGCA
